Addgene plasmid #34957: pBAD-PSmOrange2
Depositing lab: Vladislav Verkhusha. Depositing organization: Albert Einstein College of Medicine. Publication: A FRET-facilitated photoswitching using an orange fluorescent protein with the fast photoconversion kinetics. Subach OM, Entenberg D, Condeelis JS, Verkhusha VV. J Am Chem Soc. 2012 Aug 17. 10.1021/ja3034137 PubMed 22900938.
Backbone
  Vector backbone: pBAD
  Backbone manufacturer: Invitrogen
  Backbone size w/o insert (bp): 3963
  Vector type: Bacterial Expression
Growth in bacteria
  Bacterial resistance: Ampicillin, 100 μg/mL
  Growth temperature: 37°C
  Growth strain: DH5alpha
  Copy number: Low Copy
Gene/Insert
  Gene/Insert name: PSmOrange2
  Insert size (bp): 747
  Mutation: R17H, R36H, F64I, Q194L, A224S, G226A (mutations are relative to PSmOrange but numbering is relative to EGFP)
  GenBank ID: JQ392581 NM_001018942
  Cloning method: Restriction Enzyme; 5′ cloning site BglII (not destroyed); 3′ cloning site EcoRI (not destroyed)
  Sequencing primers: 5′ 5'-atgccatagcatttttatcc; 3′ 5' GAT TTA ATC TGT ATC AGG CTG
Terms and licenses: Academic/Nonprofit Terms; Industry Terms: Not Available to Industry
How to cite: pBAD-PSmOrange2 was a gift from Vladislav Verkhusha (Addgene plasmid # 34957 ; http://n2t.net/addgene:34957 ; RRID:Addgene_34957)
