[The description below was written by a language model from this plasmid's Addgene catalogue record and the feature table of its GenBank file.]
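Description:
pBAD-PSmOrange2 is a 4.7 kb bacterial expression plasmid built on the Invitrogen pBAD backbone for arabinose-inducible production of the photoswitchable fluorescent protein PSmOrange2 in E. coli. It is selected with ampicillin through the bla (beta-lactamase) gene and replicates from a ColE1/pMB1-family origin accompanied by the pBR322 bom (basis of mobility) region. The catalogue entry lists the plasmid as low copy, whereas the generic annotation on the origin feature describes that family as high copy. The pBR322-type context is consistent with the catalogue designation.

The payload sits downstream of the araBAD promoter, with the araC regulator encoded divergently on the opposite strand. AraC represses the promoter in the absence of L-arabinose and activates it when the sugar is present, giving tight, titratable control of expression. A 6xHis affinity tag lies just upstream of the PSmOrange2 coding sequence, so the protein is evidently produced with an N-terminal His tag suited to metal-affinity purification. Transcription is stopped by the tandem rrnB T1 and T2 terminators. The insert was cloned between BglII and EcoRI sites, both retained.

PSmOrange2 is annotated as an enhanced, monomeric, orange-to-far-red photoswitchable fluorescent protein with mammalian-optimised codons. It differs from its parent PSmOrange by the substitutions R17H, R36H, F64I, Q194L, A224S and G226A (numbered relative to EGFP). The associated publication concerns faster photoconversion kinetics and FRET-facilitated photoswitching. This construct is likely used to express and purify the recombinant protein for in vitro characterisation, though the record does not state a specific use.
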