LOCUS       Exported 4710 bp ds-DNA circular SYN 12-MAY-2021
DEFINITION  synthetic circular DNA
ACCESSION   .
VERSION     .
KEYWORDS    pBAD-PSmOrange2
SOURCE      synthetic DNA construct
  ORGANISM  synthetic DNA construct
REFERENCE   1 (bases 1 to 4710)
  AUTHORS   Subach OM, Entenberg D, Condeelis JS, Verkhusha VV
  TITLE     A FRET-facilitated photoswitching using an orange fluorescent
            protein with the fast photoconversion kinetics.
  JOURNAL   J Am Chem Soc. 2012 Aug 17.
  PUBMED    22900938
REFERENCE   2 (bases 1 to 4710)
  AUTHORS   .
  TITLE     Direct Submission
  JOURNAL   Exported May 12, 2021 from SnapGene Server 1.1.58
            http://www.snapgene.com
FEATURES             Location/Qualifiers
     source          1..4710
                     /organism="synthetic DNA construct"
                     /mol_type="other DNA"
     promoter        1..285
                     /gene="araBAD"
                     /label=araBAD promoter
                     /note="promoter of the L-arabinose operon of E. coli; the
                     araC regulatory gene is transcribed in the opposite
                     direction (Guzman et al., 1995)"
     primer_bind     208..227
                     /label=pBAD Forward
                     /note="For vectors with E. coli araBAD promoter, forward
                     primer"
     CDS             328..345
                     /codon_start=1
                     /product="6xHis affinity tag"
                     /label=6xHis
                     /translation="HHHHHH"
     CDS             355..1062
                     /codon_start=1
                     /product="enhanced orange to far-red photoswitchable
                     monomeric fluorescent protein (Subach et al., 2012)"
                     /label=PSmOrange2
                     /note="mammalian codon-optimized"
                     /translation="MVSKGEENNMAIIKEFMRFKVHMEGTVNGHEFEIEGEGEGHPYEG
                     FQTAKLKVTKGGPLPFAWDILSPLITYGSKAYVKHPADIPDYFKLSFPEGFKWERVMNY
                     EDGGVVTVTQDSSLQDGEFIYKVKMRGTNFPSDGPVMQKKTMGWEASSERMYPEDGALK
                     GEIRMRLKLKDGGHYTSEVKTTYKAKKSVLLPGAYIVGIKLDITSHNEDYTIVEQYERS
                     EARHSTGGMDELYK"
     primer_bind     768..787
                     /label=mCherry-F
                     /note="mCherry, forward primer"
     primer_bind     complement(1111..1128)
                     /label=pBAD Reverse
                     /note="For vectors with E. coli araBAD promoter, reverse
                     primer"
     terminator      1281..1367
                     /gene="Escherichia coli rrnB"
                     /label=rrnB T1 terminator
                     /note="transcription terminator T1 from the E. coli rrnB
                     gene"
     terminator      1459..1486
                     /label=rrnB T2 terminator
                     /note="transcription terminator T2 from the E. coli rrnB
                     gene"
     promoter        1505..1596
                     /gene="bla"
                     /label=AmpR promoter
     CDS             1597..2457
                     /codon_start=1
                     /gene="bla"
                     /product="beta-lactamase"
                     /label=AmpR
                     /note="confers resistance to ampicillin, carbenicillin, and
                     related antibiotics"
                     /translation="MSIQHFRVALIPFFAAFCLPVFAHPETLVKVKDAEDQLGARVGYI
                     ELDLNSGKILESFRPEERFPMMSTFKVLLCGAVLSRVDAGQEQLGRRIHYSQNDLVEYS
                     PVTEKHLTDGMTVRELCSAAITMSDNTAANLLLTTIGGPKELTAFLHNMGDHVTRLDRW
                     EPELNEAIPNDERDTTMPVAMATTLRKLLTGELLTLASRQQLIDWMEADKVAGPLLRSA
                     LPAGWFIADKSGAGERGSRGIIAALGPDGKPSRIVVIYTTGSQATMDERNRQIAEIGAS
                     LIKHW"
     primer_bind     complement(1815..1834)
                     /label=Amp-R
                     /note="Ampicillin resistance gene, reverse primer"
     rep_origin      2628..3216
                     /direction=RIGHT
                     /label=ori
                     /note="high-copy-number ColE1/pMB1/pBR322/pUC origin of
                     replication"
     primer_bind     3117..3136
                     /label=pBR322ori-F
                     /note="pBR322 origin, forward primer"
     primer_bind     3370..3387
                     /label=L4440
                     /note="L4440 vector, forward primer"
     misc_feature    3402..3542
                     /label=bom
                     /note="basis of mobility region from pBR322"
     primer_bind     complement(3468..3487)
                     /label=pRS-marker
                     /note="pRS vectors, use to sequence yeast selectable
                     marker"
     primer_bind     3628..3650
                     /label=pGEX 3'
                     /note="pGEX vectors, reverse primer"
     CDS             complement(3806..4684)
                     /codon_start=1
                     /gene="araC"
                     /product="L-arabinose regulatory protein"
                     /label=araC
                     /translation="MAEAQNDPLLPGYSFNAHLVAGLTPIEANGYLDFFIDRPLGMKGY
                     ILNLTIRGQGVVKNQGREFVCRPGDILLFPPGEIHHYGRHPEAREWYHQWVYFRPRAYW
                     HEWLNWPSIFANTGFFRPDEAHQPHFSDLFGQIINAGQGEGRYSELLAINLLEQLLLRR
                     MEAINESLHPPMDNRVREACQYISDHLADSNFDIASVAQHVCLSPSRLSHLFRQQLGIS
                     VLSWREDQRISQAKLLLSTTRMPIATVGRNVGFDDQLYFSRVFKKCTGASPSEFRAGCE
                     EKVNDVAVKLS"
ORIGIN
        1 aagaaaccaa ttgtccatat tgcatcagac attgccgtca ctgcgtcttt tactggctct
       61 tctcgctaac caaaccggta accccgctta ttaaaagcat tctgtaacaa agcgggacca
      121 aagccatgac aaaaacgcgt aacaaaagtg tctataatca cggcagaaaa gtccacattg
      181 attatttgca cggcgtcaca ctttgctatg ccatagcatt tttatccata agattagcgg
      241 atcctacctg acgcttttta tcgcaactct ctactgtttc tccatacccg ttttttgggc
      301 taacaggagg aattaaccat ggggagccac catcaccatc accatggcag atctatggtg
      361 agcaagggcg aggagaataa tatggccatc attaaggagt tcatgcgctt caaggtgcac
      421 atggagggca ctgtgaacgg ccacgagttc gagatcgagg gcgagggcga gggccacccc
      481 tacgagggct ttcagaccgc taagctgaag gtgaccaagg gtggccccct gcccttcgcc
      541 tgggacatcc tgtcccctct catcacctac ggctccaagg cgtacgtgaa gcaccccgcc
      601 gacatccccg actacttcaa gctgtccttc cccgagggct tcaagtggga gcgcgtgatg
      661 aactacgagg acggcggcgt ggtgaccgtg acccaggact cctctctgca ggacggcgag
      721 ttcatctaca aggtgaagat gcgcggcacc aacttcccct ccgacggccc cgtaatgcag
      781 aagaagacca tgggctggga ggcctcctcc gagcggatgt accccgagga cggcgccctg
      841 aagggcgaga tcaggatgag gctgaagctg aaggatggcg gccactacac ctccgaggtc
      901 aagactacct acaaggccaa gaagtccgtg ctgctgcccg gcgcctacat cgtcggcatc
      961 aagttggaca ttacctcaca caacgaggac tacaccatcg tggaacagta tgaacgcagc
     1021 gaggcccgcc actccaccgg cggcatggac gagctgtaca agtaagaatt cgaagcttgg
     1081 ctgttttggc ggatgagaga agattttcag cctgatacag attaaatcag aacgcagaag
     1141 cggtctgata aaacagaatt tgcctggcgg cagtagcgcg gtggtcccac ctgaccccat
     1201 gccgaactca gaagtgaaac gccgtagcgc cgatggtagt gtggggtctc cccatgcgag
     1261 agtagggaac tgccaggcat caaataaaac gaaaggctca gtcgaaagac tgggcctttc
     1321 gttttatctg ttgtttgtcg gtgaacgctc tcctgagtag gacaaatccg ccgggagcgg
     1381 atttgaacgt tgcgaagcaa cggcccggag ggtggcgggc aggacgcccg ccataaactg
     1441 ccaggcatca aattaagcag aaggccatcc tgacggatgg cctttttgcg tttctacaaa
     1501 ctcttttgtt tatttttcta aatacattca aatatgtatc cgctcatgag acaataaccc
     1561 tgataaatgc ttcaataata ttgaaaaagg aagagtatga gtattcaaca tttccgtgtc
     1621 gcccttattc ccttttttgc ggcattttgc cttcctgttt ttgctcaccc agaaacgctg
     1681 gtgaaagtaa aagatgctga agatcagttg ggtgcacgag tgggttacat cgaactggat
     1741 ctcaacagcg gtaagatcct tgagagtttt cgccccgaag aacgttttcc aatgatgagc
     1801 acttttaaag ttctgctatg tggcgcggta ttatcccgtg ttgacgccgg gcaagagcaa
     1861 ctcggtcgcc gcatacacta ttctcagaat gacttggttg agtactcacc agtcacagaa
     1921 aagcatctta cggatggcat gacagtaaga gaattatgca gtgctgccat aaccatgagt
     1981 gataacactg cggccaactt acttctgaca acgatcggag gaccgaagga gctaaccgct
     2041 tttttgcaca acatggggga tcatgtaact cgccttgatc gttgggaacc ggagctgaat
     2101 gaagccatac caaacgacga gcgtgacacc acgatgcctg tagcaatggc aacaacgttg
     2161 cgcaaactat taactggcga actacttact ctagcttccc ggcaacaatt aatagactgg
     2221 atggaggcgg ataaagttgc aggaccactt ctgcgctcgg cccttccggc tggctggttt
     2281 attgctgata aatctggagc cggtgagcgt gggtctcgcg gtatcattgc agcactgggg
     2341 ccagatggta agccctcccg tatcgtagtt atctacacga cggggagtca ggcaactatg
     2401 gatgaacgaa atagacagat cgctgagata ggtgcctcac tgattaagca ttggtaactg
     2461 tcagaccaag tttactcata tatactttag attgatttaa aacttcattt ttaatttaaa
     2521 aggatctagg tgaagatcct ttttgataat ctcatgacca aaatccctta acgtgagttt
     2581 tcgttccact gagcgtcaga ccccgtagaa aagatcaaag gatcttcttg agatcctttt
     2641 tttctgcgcg taatctgctg cttgcaaaca aaaaaaccac cgctaccagc ggtggtttgt
     2701 ttgccggatc aagagctacc aactcttttt ccgaaggtaa ctggcttcag cagagcgcag
     2761 ataccaaata ctgtccttct agtgtagccg tagttaggcc accacttcaa gaactctgta
     2821 gcaccgccta catacctcgc tctgctaatc ctgttaccag tggctgctgc cagtggcgat
     2881 aagtcgtgtc ttaccgggtt ggactcaaga cgatagttac cggataaggc gcagcggtcg
     2941 ggctgaacgg ggggttcgtg cacacagccc agcttggagc gaacgaccta caccgaactg
     3001 agatacctac agcgtgagct atgagaaagc gccacgcttc ccgaagggag aaaggcggac
     3061 aggtatccgg taagcggcag ggtcggaaca ggagagcgca cgagggagct tccaggggga
     3121 aacgcctggt atctttatag tcctgtcggg tttcgccacc tctgacttga gcgtcgattt
     3181 ttgtgatgct cgtcaggggg gcggagccta tggaaaaacg ccagcaacgc ggccttttta
     3241 cggttcctgg ccttttgctg gccttttgct cacatgttct ttcctgcgtt atcccctgat
     3301 tctgtggata accgtattac cgcctttgag tgagctgata ccgctcgccg cagccgaacg
     3361 accgagcgca gcgagtcagt gagcgaggaa gcggaagagc gcctgatgcg gtattttctc
     3421 cttacgcatc tgtgcggtat ttcacaccgc atatggtgca ctctcagtac aatctgctct
     3481 gatgccgcat agttaagcca gtatacactc cgctatcgct acgtgactgg gtcatggctg
     3541 cgccccgaca cccgccaaca cccgctgacg cgccctgacg ggcttgtctg ctcccggcat
     3601 ccgcttacag acaagctgtg accgtctccg ggagctgcat gtgtcagagg ttttcaccgt
     3661 catcaccgaa acgcgcgagg cagcagatca attcgcgcgc gaaggcgaag cggcatgcat
     3721 aatgtgcctg tcaaatggac gaagcaggga ttctgcaaac cctatgctac tccgtcaagc
     3781 cgtcaattgt ctgattcgtt accaattatg acaacttgac ggctacatca ttcacttttt
     3841 cttcacaacc ggcacggaac tcgctcgggc tggccccggt gcatttttta aatacccgcg
     3901 agaaatagag ttgatcgtca aaaccaacat tgcgaccgac ggtggcgata ggcatccggg
     3961 tggtgctcaa aagcagcttc gcctggctga tacgttggtc ctcgcgccag cttaagacgc
     4021 taatccctaa ctgctggcgg aaaagatgtg acagacgcga cggcgacaag caaacatgct
     4081 gtgcgacgct ggcgatatca aaattgctgt ctgccaggtg atcgctgatg tactgacaag
     4141 cctcgcgtac ccgattatcc atcggtggat ggagcgactc gttaatcgct tccatgcgcc
     4201 gcagtaacaa ttgctcaagc agatttatcg ccagcagctc cgaatagcgc ccttcccctt
     4261 gcccggcgtt aatgatttgc ccaaacaggt cgctgaaatg cggctggtgc gcttcatccg
     4321 ggcgaaagaa ccccgtattg gcaaatattg acggccagtt aagccattca tgccagtagg
     4381 cgcgcggacg aaagtaaacc cactggtgat accattcgcg agcctccgga tgacgaccgt
     4441 agtgatgaat ctctcctggc gggaacagca aaatatcacc cggtcggcaa acaaattctc
     4501 gtccctgatt tttcaccacc ccctgaccgc gaatggtgag attgagaata taacctttca
     4561 ttcccagcgg tcggtcgata aaaaaatcga gataaccgtt ggcctcaatc ggcgttaaac
     4621 ccgccaccag atgggcatta aacgagtatc ccggcagcag gggatcattt tgcgcttcag
     4681 ccatactttt catactcccg ccattcagag
//
