>Addgene plasmid #34957 | pBAD-PSmOrange2 | addgene partial sequence | sequence record 43749 | pBAD-Fwd
CTGACGCTTTTTATCGCAACTCTCTACTGTTTCTCCATACCCGTTTTTTGGGCTAACAGGAGGAATTAAC
CATGGGGAGCCACCATCACCATCACCATGGCAGATCTATGGTGAGCAAGGGCGAGGAGAATAATATGGCC
ATCATTAAGGAGTTCATGCGCTTCAAGGTGCACATGGAGGGCACTGTGAACGGCCACGAGTTCGAGATCG
AGGGCGAGGGCGAGGGCCACCCCTACGAGGGCTTTCAGACCGCTAAGCTGAAGGTGACCAAGGGTGGCCC
CCTGCCCTTCGCCTGGGACATCCTGTCCCCTCTCATCACCTACGGCTCCAAGGCGTACGTGAAGCACCCC
GCCGACATCCCCGACTACTTCAAGCTGTCCTTCCCCGAGGGCTTCAAGTGGGAGCGCGTGATGAACTACG
AGGACGGCGGCGTGGTGACCGTGACCCAGGACTCCTCTCTGCAGGACGGCGAGTTCATCTACAAGGTGAA
GATGCGCGGCACCAACTTCCCCTCCGACGGCCCCGTAATGCAGAAGAAGACCATGGGCTGGGAGGCCTCC
TCCGAGCGGATGTACCCCGAGGACGGCGCCCTGAAGGGCGAGATCAGGATGAGGCTGAAGCTGAAGGATG
GCGGCCACTACACCTCCGAGGTCAAGACTACCTACAAGGCCAAGAAGTCCGTGCTGCTGCCCGGCGCCTA
CATCGTCGGCATCAAGTTGGACATTACCTCACACAACGAGGACTACACCATCGTGGAACAGTATGAACGC
AGCGAGGCCCGCCACT
